>Addgene plasmid #188989 | pCDH-CIBN-CAAX | addgene full sequence | sequence record 373249 | Addgene NGS Result
ACGCGTGTAGTCTTATGCAATACTCTTGTAGTCTTGCAACATGGTAACGATGAGTTAGCAACATGCCTTA
CAAGGAGAGAAAAAGCACCGTGCATGCCGATTGGTGGAAGTAAGGTGGTACGATCGTGCCTTATTAGGAA
GGCAACAGACGGGTCTGACATGGATTGGACGAACCACTGAATTGCCGCATTGCAGAGATATTGTATTTAA
GTGCCTAGCTCGATACATAAACGGGTCTCTCTGGTTAGACCAGATCTGAGCCTGGGAGCTCTCTGGCTAA
CTAGGGAACCCACTGCTTAAGCCTCAATAAAGCTTGCCTTGAGTGCTTCAAGTAGTGTGTGCCCGTCTGT
TGTGTGACTCTGGTAACTAGAGATCCCTCAGACCCTTTTAGTCAGTGTGGAAAATCTCTAGCAGTGGCGC
CCGAACAGGGACTTGAAAGCGAAAGGGAAACCAGAGGAGCTCTCTCGACGCAGGACTCGGCTTGCTGAAG
CGCGCACGGCAAGAGGCGAGGGGCGGCGACTGGTGAGTACGCCAAAAATTTTGACTAGCGGAGGCTAGAA
GGAGAGAGATGGGTGCGAGAGCGTCAGTATTAAGCGGGGGAGAATTAGATCGCGATGGGAAAAAATTCGG
TTAAGGCCAGGGGGAAAGAAAAAATATAAATTAAAACATATAGTATGGGCAAGCAGGGAGCTAGAACGAT
TCGCAGTTAATCCTGGCCTGTTAGAAACATCAGAAGGCTGTAGACAAATACTGGGACAGCTACAACCATC
CCTTCAGACAGGATCAGAAGAACTTAGATCATTATATAATACAGTAGCAACCCTCTATTGTGTGCATCAA
AGGATAGAGATAAAAGACACCAAGGAAGCTTTAGACAAGATAGAGGAAGAGCAAAACAAAAGTAAGACCA
CCGCACAGCAAGCGGCCACTGATCTTCAGACCTGGAGGAGGAGATATGAGGGACAATTGGAGAAGTGAAT
TATATAAATATAAAGTAGTAAAAATTGAACCATTAGGAGTAGCACCCACCAAGGCAAAGAGAAGAGTGGT
GCAGAGAGAAAAAAGAGCAGTGGGAATAGGAGCTTTGTTCCTTGGGTTCTTGGGAGCAGCAGGAAGCACT
ATGGGCGCAGCGTCAATGACGCTGACGGTACAGGCCAGACAATTATTGTCTGGTATAGTGCAGCAGCAGA
ACAATTTGCTGAGGGCTATTGAGGCGCAACAGCATCTGTTGCAACTCACAGTCTGGGGCATCAAGCAGCT
CCAGGCAAGAATCCTGGCTGTGGAAAGATACCTAAAGGATCAACAGCTCCTGGGGATTTGGGGTTGCTCT
GGAAAACTCATTTGCACCACTGCTGTGCCTTGGAATGCTAGTTGGAGTAATAAATCTCTGGAACAGATTT
GGAATCACACGACCTGGATGGAGTGGGACAGAGAAATTAACAATTACACAAGCTTAATACACTCCTTAAT
TGAAGAATCGCAAAACCAGCAAGAAAAGAATGAACAAGAATTATTGGAATTAGATAAATGGGCAAGTTTG
TGGAATTGGTTTAACATAACAAATTGGCTGTGGTATATAAAATTATTCATAATGATAGTAGGAGGCTTGG
TAGGTTTAAGAATAGTTTTTGCTGTACTTTCTATAGTGAATAGAGTTAGGCAGGGATATTCACCATTATC
GTTTCAGACCCACCTCCCAACCCCGAGGGGACCCGACAGGCCCGAAGGAATAGAAGAAGAAGGTGGAGAG
AGAGACAGAGACAGATCCATTCGATTAGTGAACGGATCTCGACGGTATCGGTTAACTTTTAAAAGAAAAG
GGGGGATTGGGGGGTACAGTGCAGGGGAAAGAATAGTAGACATAATAGCAACAGACATACAAACTAAAGA
ATTACAAAAACAAATTACAAAATTCAAAATTTTATCGATACTAGTATTATGCCCAGTACATGACCTTATG
GGACTTTCCTACTTGGCAGTACATCTACGTATTAGTCATCGCTATTACCATGGTGATGCGGTTTTGGCAG
TACATCAATGGGCGTGGATAGCGGTTTGACTCACGGGGATTTCCAAGTCTCCACCCCATTGACGTCAATG
GGAGTTTGTTTTGGCACCAAAATCAACGGGACTTTCCAAAATGTCGTAACAACTCCGCCCCATTGACGCA
AATGGGCGGTAGGCGTGTACGGTGGGAGGTTTATATAAGCAGAGCTCGTTTAGTGAACCGTCAGATCGCC
TGGAGACGCCATCCACGCTGTTTTGACCTCCATAGAAGATTCTAGAGCTAGCGAATTCGCCACCATGAAT
GGAGCTATAGGAGGTGACCTTTTGCTCAATTTTCCTGACATGTCGGTCCTAGAGCGCCAAAGGGCTCACC
TCAAGTACCTCAATCCCACCTTTGATTCTCCTCTCGCCGGCTTCTTTGCCGATTCTTCAATGATTACCGG
CGGCGAGATGGACAGCTATCTTTCGACTGCCGGTTTGAATCTTCCGATGATGTACGGTGAGACGACGGTG
GAAGGTGATTCAAGACTCTCAATTTCGCCGGAAACGACGCTTGGGACTGGAAATTTCAAGGCAGCGAAGT
TTGATACAGAGACTAAGGATTGTAATGAGGCGGCGAAGAAGATGACGATGAACAGAGATGACCTAGTAGA
AGAAGGAGAAGAAGAGAAGTCGAAAATAACAGAGCAAAACAATGGGAGCACAAAAAGCATCAAGAAGATG
AAACACAAAGCCAAGAAAGAAGAGAACAATTTCTCTAATGATTCATCTAAAGTGACGAAGGAATTGGAGA
AAACGGATTATATTCATGTGACCGGTGGATCAGGATCACTGTATAAGGGTAAAAAGAAGAAAAAGAAGTC
AAAGACAAAGTGTGTAATTATGTAGGGATCCGCGGCCGCGAAGGATCTGCGATCGCTCCGGTGCCCGTCA
GTGGGCAGAGCGCACATCGCCCACAGTCCCCGAGAAGTTGGGGGGAGGGGTCGGCAATTGAACGGGTGCC
TAGAGAAGGTGGCGCGGGGTAAACTGGGAAAGTGATGTCGTGTACTGGCTCCGCCTTTTTCCCGAGGGTG
GGGGAGAACCGTATATAAGTGCAGTAGTCGCCGTGAACGTTCTTTTTCGCAACGGGTTTGCCGCCAGAAC
ACAGCTGAAGCTTCGAGGGGCTCGCATCTCTCCTTCACGCGCCCGCCGCCCTACCTGAGGCCGCCATCCA
CGCCGGTTGAGTCGCGTTCTGCCGCCTCCCGCCTGTGGTGCCTCCTGAACTGCGTCCGCCGTCTAGGTAA
GTTTAAAGCTCAGGTCGAGACCGGGCCTTTGTCCGGCGCTCCCTTGGAGCCTACCTAGACTCAGCCGGCT
CTCCACGCTTTGCCTGACCCTGCTTGCTCAACTCTACGTCTTTGTTTCGTTTTCTGTTCTGCGCCGTTAC
AGATCCAAGCTGTGACCGGCGCCTACGCTAGATGACCGAGTACAAGCCCACGGTGCGCCTCGCCACCCGC
GACGACGTCCCCAGGGCCGTACGCACCCTCGCCGCCGCGTTCGCCGACTACCCCGCCACGCGCCACACCG
TCGATCCGGACCGCCACATCGAGCGGGTCACCGAGCTGCAAGAACTCTTCCTCACGCGCGTCGGGCTCGA
CATCGGCAAGGTGTGGGTCGCGGACGACGGCGCCGCGGTGGCGGTCTGGACCACGCCGGAGAGCGTCGAA
GCGGGGGCGGTGTTCGCCGAGATCGGCCCGCGCATGGCCGAGTTGAGCGGTTCCCGGCTGGCCGCGCAGC
AACAGATGGAAGGCCTCCTGGCGCCGCACCGGCCCAAGGAGCCCGCGTGGTTCCTGGCCACCGTCGGCGT
CTCGCCCGACCACCAGGGCAAGGGTCTGGGCAGCGCCGTCGTGCTCCCCGGAGTGGAGGCGGCCGAGCGC
GCCGGGGTGCCCGCCTTCCTGGAGACCTCCGCGCCCCGCAACCTCCCCTTCTACGAGCGGCTCGGCTTCA
CCGTCACCGCCGACGTCGAGGTGCCCGAAGGACCGCGCACCTGGTGCATGACCCGCAAGCCCGGTGCCTG
AGTCGACAATCAACCTCTGGATTACAAAATTTGTGAAAGATTGACTGGTATTCTTAACTATGTTGCTCCT
TTTACGCTATGTGGATACGCTGCTTTAATGCCTTTGTATCATGCTATTGCTTCCCGTATGGCTTTCATTT
TCTCCTCCTTGTATAAATCCTGGTTGCTGTCTCTTTATGAGGAGTTGTGGCCCGTTGTCAGGCAACGTGG
CGTGGTGTGCACTGTGTTTGCTGACGCAACCCCCACTGGTTGGGGCATTGCCACCACCTGTCAGCTCCTT
TCCGGGACTTTCGCTTTCCCCCTCCCTATTGCCACGGCGGAACTCATCGCCGCCTGCCTTGCCCGCTGCT
GGACAGGGGCTCGGCTGTTGGGCACTGACAATTCCGTGGTGTTGTCGGGGAAATCATCGTCCTTTCCTTG
GCTGCTCGCCTGTGTTGCCACCTGGATTCTGCGCGGGACGTCCTTCTGCTACGTCCCTTCGGCCCTCAAT
CCAGCGGACCTTCCTTCCCGCGGCCTGCTGCCGGCTCTGCGGCCTCTTCCGCGTCTTCGCCTTCGCCCTC
AGACGAGTCGGATCTCCCTTTGGGCCGCCTCCCCGCCTGGTACCTTTAAGACCAATGACTTACAAGGCAG
CTGTAGATCTTAGCCACTTTTTAAAAGAAAAGGGGGGACTGGAAGGGCTAATTCACTCCCAACGAAGATA
AGATCTGCTTTTTGCTTGTACTGGGTCTCTCTGGTTAGACCAGATCTGAGCCTGGGAGCTCTCTGGCTAA
CTAGGGAACCCACTGCTTAAGCCTCAATAAAGCTTGCCTTGAGTGCTTCAAGTAGTGTGTGCCCGTCTGT
TGTGTGACTCTGGTAACTAGAGATCCCTCAGACCCTTTTAGTCAGTGTGGAAAATCTCTAGCAGTAGTAG
TTCATGTCATCTTATTATTCAGTATTTATAACTTGCAAAGAAATGAATATCAGAGAGTGAGAGGAACTTG
TTTATTGCAGCTTATAATGGTTACAAATAAAGCAATAGCATCACAAATTTCACAAATAAAGCATTTTTTT
CACTGCATTCTAGTTGTGGTTTGTCCAAACTCATCAATGTATCTTATCATGTCTGGCTCTAGCTATCCCG
CCCCTAACTCCGCCCATCCCGCCCCTAACTCCGCCCAGTTCCGCCCATTCTCCGCCCCATGGCTGACTAA
TTTTTTTTATTTATGCAGAGGCCGAGGCCGCCTCGGCCTCTGAGCTATTCCAGAAGTAGTGAGGAGGCTT
TTTTGGAGGCCTAGACTTTTGCAGAGACCAAATTCGTAATCATGTCATAGCTGTTTCCTGTGTGAAATTG
TTATCCGCTCACAATTCCACACAACATACGAGCCGGAAGCATAAAGTGTAAAGCCTGGGGTGCCTAATGA
GTGAGCTAACTCACATTAATTGCGTTGCGCTCACTGCCCGCTTTCCAGTCGGGAAACCTGTCGTGCCAGC
TGCATTAATGAATCGGCCAACGCGCGGGGAGAGGCGGTTTGCGTATTGGGCGCTCTTCCGCTTCCTCGCT
CACTGACTCGCTGCGCTCGGTCGTTCGGCTGCGGCGAGCGGTATCAGCTCACTCAAAGGCGGTAATACGG
TTATCCACAGAATCAGGGGATAACGCAGGAAAGAACATGTGAGCAAAAGGCCAGCAAAAGGCCAGGAACC
GTAAAAAGGCCGCGTTGCTGGCGTTTTTCCATAGGCTCCGCCCCCCTGACGAGCATCACAAAAATCGACG
CTCAAGTCAGAGGTGGCGAAACCCGACAGGACTATAAAGATACCAGGCGTTTCCCCCTGGAAGCTCCCTC
GTGCGCTCTCCTGTTCCGACCCTGCCGCTTACCGGATACCTGTCCGCCTTTCTCCCTTCGGGAAGCGTGG
CGCTTTCTCATAGCTCACGCTGTAGGTATCTCAGTTCGGTGTAGGTCGTTCGCTCCAAGCTGGGCTGTGT
GCACGAACCCCCCGTTCAGCCCGACCGCTGCGCCTTATCCGGTAACTATCGTCTTGAGTCCAACCCGGTA
AGACACGACTTATCGCCACTGGCAGCAGCCACTGGTAACAGGATTAGCAGAGCGAGGTATGTAGGCGGTG
CTACAGAGTTCTTGAAGTGGTGGCCTAACTACGGCTACACTAGAAGAACAGTATTTGGTATCTGCGCTCT
GCTGAAGCCAGTTACCTTCGGAAAAAGAGTTGGTAGCTCTTGATCCGGCAAACAAACCACCGCTGGTAGC
GGTGGTTTTTTTGTTTGCAAGCAGCAGATTACGCGCAGAAAAAAAGGATCTCAAGAAGATCCTTTGATCT
TTTCTACGGGGTCTGACGCTCAGTGGAACGAAAACTCACGTTAAGGGATTTTGGTCATGAGATTATCAAA
AAGGATCTTCACCTAGATCCTTTTAAATTAAAAATGAAGTTTTAAATCAATCTAAAGTATATATGAGTAA
ACTTGGTCTGACAGTTACCAATGCTTAATCAGTGAGGCACCTATCTCAGCGATCTGTCTATTTCGTTCAT
CCATAGTTGCCTGACTCCCCGTCGTGTAGATAACTACGATACGGGAGGGCTTACCATCTGGCCCCAGTGC
TGCAATGATACCGCGAGACCCACGCTCACCGGCTCCAGATTTATCAGCAATAAACCAGCCAGCCGGAAGG
GCCGAGCGCAGAAGTGGTCCTGCAACTTTATCCGCCTCCATCCAGTCTATTAATTGTTGCCGGGAAGCTA
GAGTAAGTAGTTCGCCAGTTAATAGTTTGCGCAACGTTGTTGCCATTGCTACAGGCATCGTGGTGTCACG
CTCGTCGTTTGGTATGGCTTCATTCAGCTCCGGTTCCCAACGATCAAGGCGAGTTACATGATCCCCCATG
TTGTGCAAAAAAGCGGTTAGCTCCTTCGGTCCTCCGATCGTTGTCAGAAGTAAGTTGGCCGCAGTGTTAT
CACTCATGGTTATGGCAGCACTGCATAATTCTCTTACTGTCATGCCATCCGTAAGATGCTTTTCTGTGAC
TGGTGAGTACTCAACCAAGTCATTCTGAGAATAGTGTATGCGGCGACCGAGTTGCTCTTGCCCGGCGTCA
ATACGGGATAATACCGCGCCACATAGCAGAACTTTAAAAGTGCTCATCATTGGAAAACGTTCTTCGGGGC
GAAAACTCTCAAGGATCTTACCGCTGTTGAGATCCAGTTCGATGTAACCCACTCGTGCACCCAACTGATC
TTCAGCATCTTTTACTTTCACCAGCGTTTCTGGGTGAGCAAAAACAGGAAGGCAAAATGCCGCAAAAAAG
GGAATAAGGGCGACACGGAAATGTTGAATACTCATACTCTTCCTTTTTCAATATTATTGAAGCATTTATC
AGGGTTATTGTCTCATGAGCGGATACATATTTGAATGTATTTAGAAAAATAAACAAATAGGGGTTCCGCG
CACATTTCCCCGAAAAGTGCCACCTGACGTCTAAGAAACCATTATTATCATGACATTAACCTATAAAAAT
AGGCGTATCACGAGGCCCTTTCGTCTCGCGCGTTTCGGTGATGACGGTGAAAACCTCTGACACATGCAGC
TCCCGGAGACGGTCACAGCTTGTCTGTAAGCGGATGCCGGGAGCAGACAAGCCCGTCAGGGCGCGTCAGC
GGGTGTTGGCGGGTGTCGGGGCTGGCTTAACTATGCGGCATCAGAGCAGATTGTACTGAGAGTGCACCAT
ATGCGGTGTGAAATACCGCACAGATGCGTAAGGAGAAAATACCGCATCAGGCGCCATTCGCCATTCAGGC
TGCGCAACTGTTGGGAAGGGCGATCGGTGCGGGCCTCTTCGCTATTACGCCAGCTGGCGAAAGGGGGATG
TGCTGCAAGGCGATTAAGTTGGGTAACGCCAGGGTTTTCCCAGTCACGACGTTGTAAAACGACGGCCAGT
GCCAAGCTG
Features (pLannotate 1.2.2; 29 found; start..end, strand, type, name):
      6..232     +  promoter       RSV promoter: Rous sarcoma virus enhancer/promoter
    233..413     +  LTR            5' LTR (truncated): truncated 5' long terminal repeat (LTR) from HIV-1
    460..585     +  misc_feature   HIV-1 Ψ: packaging signal of human immunodeficiency virus type 1
    569..907     +  CDS            HIV-1 gag (fragment): gag protein from human immunodeficiency virus 1; gag
   1078..1311    +  misc_feature   RRE: The Rev response element (RRE) of HIV-1 allows for Rev-dependent mRNA export from the nucleus to the cytoplasm.
   1688..1788    +  CDS            Rev (fragment): human immunodeficiency virus 1 (HIV-1) Rev protein; rev; enhances nuclear export of unspliced and incompletely spliced viral mRNAs
   1807..1923    +  misc_feature   cPPT/CTS: central polypurine tract and central termination sequence of HIV-1
   1936..2012    +  enhancer       CMV enhancer (fragment): human cytomegalovirus immediate early enhancer
   2013..2216    +  promoter       CMV promoter: human cytomegalovirus (CMV) immediate early promoter
   2305..2814    +  CDS            CIBN: N-terminal portion of the CIB1 transcription factor from Arabidopsis thaliana binds to CRY2 (cryptochrome 2) that has absorbed blue light (Kennedy et al., 2010)
   2848..2894    +  CDS            K-Ras (fragment): human small GTPase proto-oncoprotein
   2943..3154    +  promoter       EF-1α core promoter: core promoter for human elongation factor EF-1α
   3167..3435    +  LTR            5' LTR (truncated): truncated 5' long terminal repeat (LTR) from human T-cell leukemia virus (HTLV) type 1
   3462..4061    +  CDS            PuroR: puromycin N-acetyltransferase; pac from Streptomyces alboniger; confers resistance to puromycin
   4068..4656    +  misc_feature   WPRE: woodchuck hepatitis virus posttranscriptional regulatory element
   4651..4758    +  CDS            nef (fragment): NEF_SIVS4 - Experimental evidence at protein level: Swiss-Prot protein existence level 1. Interferes with TCR signaling from the cell membrane. Interacts with CD247/TCRZ (TCR zeta chain) and exert potent down- regulation of cell surface TCR/CD3 complexes. From Simian immunodeficiency virus (isolate F236/smH4) (SIV-sm) (Simian immunodeficiency virus sooty mangabey monkey).
   4783..4963    +  LTR            5' LTR (truncated): truncated 5' long terminal repeat (LTR) from HIV-1
   5035..5156    +  polyA_signal   SV40 poly(A) signal: SV40 polyadenylation signal
   5196..5331    +  rep_origin     SV40 ori: SV40 origin of replication
   5388..5404    -  protein_bind   lac operator: The lac repressor binds to the lac operator to inhibit transcription in E. coli. This inhibition can be relieved by adding lactose or isopropyl-β-D-thiogalactopyranoside (IPTG). lac repressor encoded by lacI
   5412..5442    -  promoter       lac promoter: promoter for the E. coli lac operon
   5457..5478    -  protein_bind   CAP binding site: CAP binding activates transcription in the presence of cAMP. E. coli catabolite activator protein
   5491..5583    -  CDS            lacI (fragment): lac repressor; lacI; The lac repressor binds to the lac operator to inhibit transcription in E. coli. This inhibition can be relieved by adding lactose or isopropyl-β-D-thiogalactopyranoside (IPTG).
   5766..6354    -  rep_origin     ori: high-copy-number ColE1/pMB1/pBR322/pUC origin of replication
   6525..7385    -  CDS            AmpR: β-lactamase; bla; confers resistance to ampicillin, carbenicillin, and related antibiotics
   7386..7490    -  promoter       AmpR promoter: bla
   7585..7620    +  CDS            rop (fragment): Rop protein, which maintains plasmids at low copy number; rop
   7722..7821    +  misc_feature   bom (fragment): basis of mobility region from pBR322
   7827..7981    -  CDS            lacZα (fragment): LacZα fragment of β-galactosidase; lacZ fragment
