[The description below was written by a language model from this plasmid's Addgene catalogue record and pLannotate feature annotations shown in this document.]
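Description:
pCDH-CIBN-CAAX is a third-generation-style HIV-1 lentiviral transfer plasmid built on the pCDH-CMV-MCS-EF1-Puro backbone, intended for stable expression of a plasma-membrane-anchored CIBN in mammalian cells. It is propagated in E. coli through a high-copy ColE1/pUC-type origin with ampicillin resistance (bla). The viral portion consists of an RSV promoter fused to a truncated HIV-1 5' LTR, which drives production of the genomic RNA in packaging cells. This is followed by the Ψ packaging signal with a partial gag sequence, the Rev response element for nuclear export of the unspliced RNA, and the cPPT/CTS element that aids nuclear import of the viral genome. A WPRE sits upstream of the truncated 3' LTR to enhance transcript stability and expression. An SV40 polyadenylation signal and SV40 origin lie just outside the LTR-flanked region.

The payload sits between EcoRI and BamHI sites downstream of the CMV enhancer/promoter. It encodes CIBN, the N-terminal portion of the Arabidopsis thaliana CIB1 transcription factor, which binds cryptochrome 2 (CRY2) after CRY2 absorbs blue light. A C-terminal CAAX motif, annotated as a K-Ras fragment, directs prenylation and targeting to the plasma membrane. A second cassette uses the EF-1α core promoter with an HTLV-1 LTR-derived segment to express puromycin N-acetyltransferase, allowing selection of transduced cells. The construct serves as the membrane-localized bait of the CRY2–CIBN optogenetic dimerization system, so that CRY2-fused proteins can be recruited to the plasma membrane with light. It was deposited in connection with work on directed evolution of a membrane-editing enzyme in mammalian cells. The sequenced record is slightly longer than the catalogued total size.
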