Addgene plasmid #188989: pCDH-CIBN-CAAX
Purpose: A lentiviral plasmid encoding plasma membrane-tagged CIBN
Depositing lab: Jeremy Baskin. Publication: Activity-based directed evolution of a membrane editor in mammalian cells. Tei R, Bagde SR, Fromme JC, Baskin JM. Nat Chem. 2023 May 22. doi: 10.1038/s41557-023-01214-0. PubMed 37217787.
Backbone
  Vector backbone: pCDH-CMV-MCS-EF1-Puro
  Backbone size w/o insert (bp): 7368
  Total vector size (bp): 7965
  Vector type: Mammalian Expression
  Selectable markers: Puromycin
Growth in bacteria
  Bacterial resistance: Ampicillin, 100 μg/mL
  Growth temperature: 30°C
  Growth strain: NEB Stable
  Copy number: High Copy
Gene/Insert
  Gene/Insert name: CIBN (alt name: CIB1)
  Species: A. thaliana (mustard weed)
  Insert size (bp): 513
  Entrez Gene: CIB1 (a.k.a. AT4G34530, T4L20.110, T4L20_110, cryptochrome-interacting basic-helix-loop-helix 1)
  Promoter: CMV
  Tag / fusion protein: CAAX (C terminal on insert)
  Cloning method: Restriction Enzyme; 5′ cloning site EcoRI (not destroyed); 3′ cloning site BamHI (not destroyed)
  Sequencing primers: 5′ N/A; 3′ Puro-AS (CGACATCACTTTCCCAGTTTAC)
Terms and licenses: Academic/Nonprofit Terms; Industry Terms: Not Available to Industry
How to cite: pCDH-CIBN-CAAX was a gift from Jeremy Baskin (Addgene plasmid # 188989 ; http://n2t.net/addgene:188989 ; RRID:Addgene_188989)
